Addgene plasmid #179106: pDY0863 PASTEv4 pCMV-SpCas9-XTEN-RT(L139P)-(GGGS)3-BceINT
Purpose: pCMV-SpCas9-XTEN-RT(L139P)-(GGGS)3-BceINT
Depositing lab: Omar Abudayyeh & Jonathan Gootenberg. Depositing organization: Massachusetts Institute of Technology. Publication: Drag-and-drop genome insertion of large sequences without double-strand DNA cleavage using CRISPR-directed integrases. Yarnall MTN, Ioannidi EI, Schmitt-Ulms C, Krajeski RN, Lim J, Villiger L, Zhou W, Jiang K, Garushyants SK, Roberts N, Zhang L, Vakulskas CA, Walker JA 2nd, Kadina AP, Zepeda AE, Holden K, Ma H, Xie J, Gao G, Foquet L, Bial G, Donnelly SK, Miyata Y, Radiloff DR, Henderson JM, Ujita A, Abudayyeh OO, Gootenberg JS. Nat Biotechnol. 2022 Nov 24. doi: 10.1038/s41587-022-01527-4. PubMed 36424489.
Backbone
  Vector backbone: pCMV
  Vector type: Mammalian Expression, CRISPR
Growth in bacteria
  Bacterial resistance: Ampicillin, 100 μg/mL
  Growth temperature: 37°C
  Growth strain: NEB Stable
  Growth instructions: Please test 2-3 colonies.
  Copy number: Unknown
Gene/Insert
  Gene/Insert name: pCMV-SpCas9-XTEN-RT(L139P)-(GGGS)3-BceINT
Terms and licenses: Academic/Nonprofit Terms; Industry Terms: Not Available to Industry
Depositor comments: Please visit https://doi.org/10.1101/2021.11.01.466786 for bioRxiv preprint.
How to cite: pDY0863 PASTEv4 pCMV-SpCas9-XTEN-RT(L139P)-(GGGS)3-BceINT was a gift from Omar Abudayyeh & Jonathan Gootenberg (Addgene plasmid # 179106 ; http://n2t.net/addgene:179106 ; RRID:Addgene_179106)
