[The description below was written by a language model from this plasmid's Addgene catalogue record and pLannotate feature annotations shown in this document.]
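Description:
pDY0863 PASTEv4 is an 11.5 kb mammalian expression plasmid on a pCMV backbone that encodes a single large CRISPR-directed integrase fusion protein. It is propagated in E. coli through a high-copy ColE1/pUC-type origin and selected with ampicillin via the β-lactamase gene and its native promoter. Small remnants of cloning-vector sequence (a bom fragment, lac promoter/operator, CAP site, and lacI and SV40 promoter fragments) are also annotated but have no evident role in the payload. No mammalian selection marker or reporter appears in the feature table, which suggests transient transfection as the delivery route.

The expression cassette is driven by the human cytomegalovirus immediate-early enhancer and promoter, followed by a T7 promoter, and is terminated by the bovine growth hormone polyadenylation signal. The open reading frame begins with Streptococcus pyogenes Cas9 (annotated as two contiguous halves). According to the construct name, this is joined through an XTEN linker to a reverse transcriptase carrying an L139P substitution; the annotation identifies this segment as derived from the Moloney murine leukemia virus Gag-Pol polyprotein. A (GGGS)3 linker then connects to "BceINT", an integrase. That integrase presumably occupies the roughly 1.7 kb unannotated stretch between the reverse transcriptase and the poly(A) signal, although the feature table does not label it. The record does not state whether the Cas9 is a nickase variant, nor does it list nuclear localisation signals.

The associated publication describes inserting large sequences into genomes without double-strand DNA cleavage using CRISPR-directed integrases. In such a design, the Cas9–reverse transcriptase portion would write an integrase landing site at a guide-specified locus, and the tethered integrase would then recombine cargo DNA into it. The guide RNA and cargo donor are not carried on this plasmid and would have to be supplied separately.
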