Features (pLannotate 1.2.2; 16 found; start..end, strand, type, name):
     62..106     -  misc_feature   bom (fragment): basis of mobility region from pBR322
    261..640     +  enhancer       CMV enhancer: human cytomegalovirus immediate early enhancer
    641..844     +  promoter       CMV promoter: human cytomegalovirus (CMV) immediate early promoter
    886..904     +  promoter       T7 promoter: promoter for bacteriophage T7 RNA polymerase
    975..2576    +  CDS            Cas9(N): N-terminal portion of Streptococcus pyogenes Cas9 (Zetsche et al., 2015)
   2577..5071    +  CDS            Cas9(C) (fragment): C-terminal portion of Streptococcus pyogenes Cas9 (Zetsche et al., 2015)
   5271..7302    +  CDS            gag-pol (fragment): Moloney murine leukemia virus Gag-Pol polyprotein; gag-pol; contains a read-through stop codon
   9043..9267    +  polyA_signal   bGH poly(A) signal: bovine growth hormone polyadenylation signal
   9271..9292    +  promoter       SV40 promoter (fragment): SV40 enhancer and early promoter
   9360..9382    -  protein_bind   lac operator (fragment): The lac repressor binds to the lac operator to inhibit transcription in E. coli. This inhibition can be relieved by adding lactose or isopropyl-β-D-thiogalactopyranoside (IPTG). lac repressor encoded by lacI
   9386..9416    -  promoter       lac promoter: promoter for the E. coli lac operon
   9431..9452    -  protein_bind   CAP binding site: CAP binding activates transcription in the presence of cAMP. E. coli catabolite activator protein
   9465..9557    -  CDS            lacI (fragment): lac repressor; lacI; The lac repressor binds to the lac operator to inhibit transcription in E. coli. This inhibition can be relieved by adding lactose or isopropyl-β-D-thiogalactopyranoside (IPTG).
   9740..10328   -  rep_origin     ori: high-copy-number ColE1/pMB1/pBR322/pUC origin of replication
  10499..11359   -  CDS            AmpR: β-lactamase; bla; confers resistance to ampicillin, carbenicillin, and related antibiotics
  11360..11464   -  promoter       AmpR promoter: bla
>Addgene plasmid #179106 | pDY0863 PASTEv4 pCMV-SpCas9-XTEN-RT(L139P)-(GGGS)3-BceINT | addgene full sequence | sequence record 351768 | Addgene NGS Result
CCGAAAAGTGCCACCTGACGTCGACGGATCGGGAGATCGATCTCCCGATCCCCTAGGGTCTACTCTCAGT
ACAATCTGCTCTGATGCCGCATAGTTAAGCCAGTATCTGCTCCCTGCTTGTGTGTTGGAGGTCGCTGAGT
AGTGCGCGAGCAAAATTTAAGCTACAACAAGGCAAGGCTTGACCGACAATTGCATGAAGAATCTGCTTAG
GGTTAGGCGTTTTGCGCTGCTTCGCGATGTACGGGCCAGATATACGCGTTGACATTGATTATTGACTAGT
TATTAATAGTAATCAATTACGGGGTCATTAGTTCATAGCCCATATATGGAGTTCCGCGTTACATAACTTA
CGGTAAATGGCCCGCCTGGCTGACCGCCCAACGACCCCCGCCCATTGACGTCAATAATGACGTATGTTCC
CATAGTAACGCCAATAGGGACTTTCCATTGACGTCAATGGGTGGAGTATTTACGGTAAACTGCCCACTTG
GCAGTACATCAAGTGTATCATATGCCAAGTACGCCCCCTATTGACGTCAATGACGGTAAATGGCCCGCCT
GGCATTATGCCCAGTACATGACCTTATGGGACTTTCCTACTTGGCAGTACATCTACGTATTAGTCATCGC
TATTACCATGGTGATGCGGTTTTGGCAGTACATCAATGGGCGTGGATAGCGGTTTGACTCACGGGGATTT
CCAAGTCTCCACCCCATTGACGTCAATGGGAGTTTGTTTTGGCACCAAAATCAACGGGACTTTCCAAAAT
GTCGTAACAACTCCGCCCCATTGACGCAAATGGGCGGTAGGCGTGTACGGTGGGAGGTCTATATAAGCAG
AGCTGGTTTAGTGAACCGTCAGATCCGCTAGAGATCCGCGGCCGCTAATACGACTCACTATAGGGAGAGC
CGCCACCATGAAACGGACAGCCGACGGAAGCGAGTTCGAGTCACCAAAGAAGAAGCGGAAAGTCGACAAG
AAGTACAGCATCGGCCTGGACATCGGCACCAACTCTGTGGGCTGGGCCGTGATCACCGACGAGTACAAGG
TGCCCAGCAAGAAATTCAAGGTGCTGGGCAACACCGACCGGCACAGCATCAAGAAGAACCTGATCGGAGC
CCTGCTGTTCGACAGCGGCGAAACAGCCGAGGCCACCCGGCTGAAGAGAACCGCCAGAAGAAGATACACC
AGACGGAAGAACCGGATCTGCTATCTGCAAGAGATCTTCAGCAACGAGATGGCCAAGGTGGACGACAGCT
TCTTCCACAGACTGGAAGAGTCCTTCCTGGTGGAAGAGGATAAGAAGCACGAGCGGCACCCCATCTTCGG
CAACATCGTGGACGAGGTGGCCTACCACGAGAAGTACCCCACCATCTACCACCTGAGAAAGAAACTGGTG
GACAGCACCGACAAGGCCGACCTGCGGCTGATCTATCTGGCCCTGGCCCACATGATCAAGTTCCGGGGCC
ACTTCCTGATCGAGGGCGACCTGAACCCCGACAACAGCGACGTGGACAAGCTGTTCATCCAGCTGGTGCA
GACCTACAACCAGCTGTTCGAGGAAAACCCCATCAACGCCAGCGGCGTGGACGCCAAGGCCATCCTGTCT
GCCAGACTGAGCAAGAGCAGACGGCTGGAAAATCTGATCGCCCAGCTGCCCGGCGAGAAGAAGAATGGCC
TGTTCGGAAACCTGATTGCCCTGAGCCTGGGCCTGACCCCCAACTTCAAGAGCAACTTCGACCTGGCCGA
GGATGCCAAACTGCAGCTGAGCAAGGACACCTACGACGACGACCTGGACAACCTGCTGGCCCAGATCGGC
GACCAGTACGCCGACCTGTTTCTGGCCGCCAAGAACCTGTCCGACGCCATCCTGCTGAGCGACATCCTGA
GAGTGAACACCGAGATCACCAAGGCCCCCCTGAGCGCCTCTATGATCAAGAGATACGACGAGCACCACCA
GGACCTGACCCTGCTGAAAGCTCTCGTGCGGCAGCAGCTGCCTGAGAAGTACAAAGAGATTTTCTTCGAC
CAGAGCAAGAACGGCTACGCCGGCTACATTGACGGCGGAGCCAGCCAGGAAGAGTTCTACAAGTTCATCA
AGCCCATCCTGGAAAAGATGGACGGCACCGAGGAACTGCTCGTGAAGCTGAACAGAGAGGACCTGCTGCG
GAAGCAGCGGACCTTCGACAACGGCAGCATCCCCCACCAGATCCACCTGGGAGAGCTGCACGCCATTCTG
CGGCGGCAGGAAGATTTTTACCCATTCCTGAAGGACAACCGGGAAAAGATCGAGAAGATCCTGACCTTCC
GCATCCCCTACTACGTGGGCCCTCTGGCCAGGGGAAACAGCAGATTCGCCTGGATGACCAGAAAGAGCGA
GGAAACCATCACCCCCTGGAACTTCGAGGAAGTGGTGGACAAGGGCGCTTCCGCCCAGAGCTTCATCGAG
CGGATGACCAACTTCGATAAGAACCTGCCCAACGAGAAGGTGCTGCCCAAGCACAGCCTGCTGTACGAGT
ACTTCACCGTGTATAACGAGCTGACCAAAGTGAAATACGTGACCGAGGGAATGAGAAAGCCCGCCTTCCT
GAGCGGCGAGCAGAAAAAGGCCATCGTGGACCTGCTGTTCAAGACCAACCGGAAAGTGACCGTGAAGCAG
CTGAAAGAGGACTACTTCAAGAAAATCGAGTGCTTCGACTCCGTGGAAATCTCCGGCGTGGAAGATCGGT
TCAACGCCTCCCTGGGCACATACCACGATCTGCTGAAAATTATCAAGGACAAGGACTTCCTGGACAATGA
GGAAAACGAGGACATTCTGGAAGATATCGTGCTGACCCTGACACTGTTTGAGGACAGAGAGATGATCGAG
GAACGGCTGAAAACCTATGCCCACCTGTTCGACGACAAAGTGATGAAGCAGCTGAAGCGGCGGAGATACA
CCGGCTGGGGCAGGCTGAGCCGGAAGCTGATCAACGGCATCCGGGACAAGCAGTCCGGCAAGACAATCCT
GGATTTCCTGAAGTCCGACGGCTTCGCCAACAGAAACTTCATGCAGCTGATCCACGACGACAGCCTGACC
TTTAAAGAGGACATCCAGAAAGCCCAGGTGTCCGGCCAGGGCGATAGCCTGCACGAGCACATTGCCAATC
TGGCCGGCAGCCCCGCCATTAAGAAGGGCATCCTGCAGACAGTGAAGGTGGTGGACGAGCTCGTGAAAGT
GATGGGCCGGCACAAGCCCGAGAACATCGTGATCGAAATGGCCAGAGAGAACCAGACCACCCAGAAGGGA
CAGAAGAACAGCCGCGAGAGAATGAAGCGGATCGAAGAGGGCATCAAAGAGCTGGGCAGCCAGATCCTGA
AAGAACACCCCGTGGAAAACACCCAGCTGCAGAACGAGAAGCTGTACCTGTACTACCTGCAGAATGGGCG
GGATATGTACGTGGACCAGGAACTGGACATCAACCGGCTGTCCGACTACGATGTGGACGCTATCGTGCCT
CAGAGCTTTCTGAAGGACGACTCCATCGACAACAAGGTGCTGACCAGAAGCGACAAGAACCGGGGCAAGA
GCGACAACGTGCCCTCCGAAGAGGTCGTGAAGAAGATGAAGAACTACTGGCGGCAGCTGCTGAACGCCAA
GCTGATTACCCAGAGAAAGTTCGACAATCTGACCAAGGCCGAGAGAGGCGGCCTGAGCGAACTGGATAAG
GCCGGCTTCATCAAGAGACAGCTGGTGGAAACCCGGCAGATCACAAAGCACGTGGCACAGATCCTGGACT
CCCGGATGAACACTAAGTACGACGAGAATGACAAGCTGATCCGGGAAGTGAAAGTGATCACCCTGAAGTC
CAAGCTGGTGTCCGATTTCCGGAAGGATTTCCAGTTTTACAAAGTGCGCGAGATCAACAACTACCACCAC
GCCCACGACGCCTACCTGAACGCCGTCGTGGGAACCGCCCTGATCAAAAAGTACCCTAAGCTGGAAAGCG
AGTTCGTGTACGGCGACTACAAGGTGTACGACGTGCGGAAGATGATCGCCAAGAGCGAGCAGGAAATCGG
CAAGGCTACCGCCAAGTACTTCTTCTACAGCAACATCATGAACTTTTTCAAGACCGAGATTACCCTGGCC
AACGGCGAGATCCGGAAGCGGCCTCTGATCGAGACAAACGGCGAAACCGGGGAGATCGTGTGGGATAAGG
GCCGGGATTTTGCCACCGTGCGGAAAGTGCTGAGCATGCCCCAAGTGAATATCGTGAAAAAGACCGAGGT
GCAGACAGGCGGCTTCAGCAAAGAGTCTATCCTGCCCAAGAGGAACAGCGATAAGCTGATCGCCAGAAAG
AAGGACTGGGACCCTAAGAAGTACGGCGGCTTCGACAGCCCCACCGTGGCCTATTCTGTGCTGGTGGTGG
CCAAAGTGGAAAAGGGCAAGTCCAAGAAACTGAAGAGTGTGAAAGAGCTGCTGGGGATCACCATCATGGA
AAGAAGCAGCTTCGAGAAGAATCCCATCGACTTTCTGGAAGCCAAGGGCTACAAAGAAGTGAAAAAGGAC
CTGATCATCAAGCTGCCTAAGTACTCCCTGTTCGAGCTGGAAAACGGCCGGAAGAGAATGCTGGCCTCTG
CCGGCGAACTGCAGAAGGGAAACGAACTGGCCCTGCCCTCCAAATATGTGAACTTCCTGTACCTGGCCAG
CCACTATGAGAAGCTGAAGGGCTCCCCCGAGGATAATGAGCAGAAACAGCTGTTTGTGGAACAGCACAAG
CACTACCTGGACGAGATCATCGAGCAGATCAGCGAGTTCTCCAAGAGAGTGATCCTGGCCGACGCTAATC
TGGACAAAGTGCTGTCCGCCTACAACAAGCACCGGGATAAGCCCATCAGAGAGCAGGCCGAGAATATCAT
CCACCTGTTTACCCTGACCAATCTGGGAGCCCCTGCCGCCTTCAAGTACTTTGACACCACCATCGACCGG
AAGAGGTACACCAGCACCAAAGAGGTGCTGGACGCCACCCTGATCCACCAGAGCATCACCGGCCTGTACG
AGACACGGATCGACCTGTCTCAGCTGGGAGGTGACTCTGGAGGATCTAGCGGAGGATCCTCTGGCAGCGA
GACACCAGGAACAAGCGAGTCAGCAACACCAGAGAGCTCTGGTAGCGAGACACCCGGTACCAGTGAAAGC
GCCACGCCAGAAAGCAGTGGGAGTGAGACTCCGGGTACATCTGAATCAGCGACACCGGAATCAAGTGGCG
GCAGCAGTGGCGGCAGCAGCACCCTAAATATAGAAGATGAGTATCGGCTACATGAGACCTCAAAAGAGCC
AGATGTTTCTCTAGGGTCCACATGGCTGTCTGATTTTCCTCAGGCCTGGGCGGAAACCGGGGGCATGGGA
CTGGCAGTTCGCCAAGCTCCTCTGATCATACCTCTGAAAGCAACCTCTACCCCCGTGTCCATAAAACAAT
ACCCCATGTCACAAGAAGCCAGACTGGGGATCAAGCCCCACATACAGAGACTGTTGGACCAGGGAATACT
GGTACCCTGCCAGTCCCCCTGGAACACGCCCCTGCTACCCGTTAAGAAACCAGGGACTAATGATTATAGG
CCTGTCCAGGATCTGAGAGAAGTCAACAAGCGGGTGGAAGACATCCACCCCACCGTGCCCAACCCTTACA
ACCTCTTGAGCGGGCCCCCACCGTCCCACCAGTGGTACACTGTGCTTGATTTAAAGGATGCCTTTTTCTG
CCTGAGACTCCACCCCACCAGTCAGCCTCTCTTCGCCTTTGAGTGGAGAGATCCAGAGATGGGAATCTCA
GGACAATTGACCTGGACCAGACTCCCACAGGGTTTCAAAAACAGTCCCACCCTGTTTAATGAGGCACTGC
ACAGAGACCTAGCAGACTTCCGGATCCAGCACCCAGACTTGATCCTGCTACAGTACGTGGATGACTTACT
GCTGGCCGCCACTTCTGAGCTAGACTGCCAACAAGGTACTCGGGCCCTGTTACAAACCCTAGGGAACCTC
GGGTATCGGGCCTCGGCCAAGAAAGCCCAAATTTGCCAGAAACAGGTCAAGTATCTGGGGTATCTTCTAA
AAGAGGGTCAGAGATGGCTGACTGAGGCCAGAAAAGAGACTGTGATGGGGCAGCCTACTCCGAAGACCCC
TCGACAACTAAGGGAGTTCCTAGGGAAGGCAGGCTTCTGTCGCCTCTTCATCCCTGGGTTTGCAGAAATG
GCAGCCCCCCTGTACCCTCTCACCAAACCGGGGACTCTGTTTAATTGGGGCCCAGACCAACAAAAGGCCT
ATCAAGAAATCAAGCAAGCTCTTCTAACTGCCCCAGCCCTGGGGTTGCCAGATTTGACTAAGCCCTTTGA
ACTCTTTGTCGACGAGAAGCAGGGCTACGCCAAAGGTGTCCTAACGCAAAAACTGGGACCTTGGCGTCGG
CCGGTGGCCTACCTGTCCAAAAAGCTAGACCCAGTAGCAGCTGGGTGGCCCCCTTGCCTACGGATGGTAG
CAGCCATTGCCGTACTGACAAAGGATGCAGGCAAGCTAACCATGGGACAGCCACTAGTCATTCTGGCCCC
CCATGCAGTAGAGGCACTAGTCAAACAACCCCCCGACCGCTGGCTTTCCAACGCCCGGATGACTCACTAT
CAGGCCTTGCTTTTGGACACGGACCGGGTCCAGTTCGGACCGGTGGTAGCCCTGAACCCGGCTACGCTGC
TCCCACTGCCTGAGGAAGGGCTGCAACACAACTGCCTTGATATCCTGGCCGAAGCCCACGGAACCCGACC
CGACCTAACGGACCAGCCGCTCCCAGACGCCGACCACACCTGGTACACGGATGGAAGCAGTCTCTTACAA
GAGGGACAGCGTAAGGCGGGAGCTGCGGTGACCACCGAGACCGAGGTAATCTGGGCTAAAGCCCTGCCAG
CCGGGACATCCGCTCAGCGGGCTGAACTGATAGCACTCACCCAGGCCCTAAAGATGGCAGAAGGTAAGAA
GCTAAATGTTTATACTGATAGCCGTTATGCTTTTGCTACTGCCCATATCCATGGAGAAATATACAGAAGG
CGTGGGTGGCTCACATCAGAAGGCAAAGAGATCAAAAATAAAGACGAGATCTTGGCCCTACTAAAAGCCC
TCTTTCTGCCCAAAAGACTTAGCATAATCCATTGTCCAGGACATCAAAAGGGACACAGCGCCGAGGCTAG
AGGCAACCGGATGGCTGACCAAGCGGCCCGAAAGGCAGCCATCACAGAGACTCCAGACACCTCTACCCTC
CTCATAGAAAATTCATCACCCTCTGGCGGCTCAAAAAGAACCGCCGACGGCAGCGAATTCGAGCCCAAGA
AGAAGAGGAAAGTCGGGGGAGGAGGTTCTGGAGGCGGAGGCTCCGGAGGCGGAGGGTCAATGCCCAAGAA
GAAACGCAAGGTATACCCTTATGACGTACCTGATTACGCCGGTAGCTACAGGCCAGAATCCCTCGACGTA
TGCATTTACCTTCGCAAATCCAGGAAGGACGTTGAAGAAGAACGCCGCGCAATCGAAGAAGGCAGCTCCT
ACAACGCACTGGAACGGCATCGGAAGCGATTGTTTGCCATTGCCAAGGCAGAAAATCACAACATCATCGA
TATTTTTGAAGAAGTTGCCAGTGGAGAGAGCATACAGGAAAGACCCCAAATGCAGCAGCTGCTCAGGAAG
TTGGAAGGCAATGAAATTGATGGCGTGCTGGTGATTGATCTCGATAGACTCGGGCGGGGCGATATGCTGG
ATGCGGGAATGATCGATCGTGCATTCAGATACTCATCTACCAAAATTATCACCCCAACAGATGTCTACGA
TCCTGATGACGAAAGTTGGGAGCTGGTGTTCGGGATTAAGAGTTTAATCAGCCGACAGGAGCTCAAGTCC
ATCACCAAACGACTGCAGAATGGCCGGATCGATTCAGTGAAGGAGGGGAAGCACATTGGCAAGAAGCCAC
CTTATGGCTACTTGAAGGATGAGAATCTGAGGCTGTATCCAGATCCAGAAAAGGCCTGGATTGTGAAGAA
GATTTTTGAACTGATGTGTGACGGAAAGGGACGGCAGATGATTGCGGCTGAGTTGGACAGACTGGGTATT
GACCCCCCTGTGACGAAAAGGGGAGCATGGGACTCTAGTACCATCACCAGTATTATAAAGAACGAAGTTT
ATACAGGCGTCATTGTCTGGGGGAAATTTAAGCATAAAAAGAGGAATGGTAAGTATACGCGGCATAAGAA
CCCACAGGAGAAGTGGATTATGTACGAGAACGCCCATGAACCCATTATATCCAAAGAGCTTTTCGATGCG
GCAAACGAAGCCCATAGCTCCAGACACAAGCCCGCTGTCATAACGAGTAAAAAGCTGACTAACCCACTGG
CTGGCATCTTGAAGTGCAAGTTGTGTGGCTACACAATGCTCATACAGACTCGGAAGGACAGGCCTCATAA
CTACTTACGATGTAACAATCCAGCCTGTAAGGGCAAGCAAAAACAGTCAGTTTTCAATTTAGTGGAGGAG
AAGTTGCTCTATTCACTGCAGCAAATCGTGGACGAGTACCAGGCCCAGAAAGTTGAAGAGGTCGAAATTG
ATGATTCTAAACTCATCTCTTTTAAGGAAAAGGCAATAATCTCCAAAGAGAAGGAGCTTAAGGAGTTACA
AGCTCAGAAAGGCAACCTGCATGACCTGCTCGAACAAGGTATTTACACGGTCGAAATCTTCCTGGAACGG
CAGAAGAATTTGGTGGAAAGAATAACCAGCATCGAGAACGACATCGAGGTGCTGCAGAAGGAGATTGAAA
CTGAGCAGATCAAAGAACACAATAAGACCGAGTTCATCCCCGCCTTAAAAACGGTGATCGAATCATATCA
CAAAACAACCAATATTGAACTCAAAAACCAGCTGCTGAAGACCATTCTGAGCACCGTGACATACTATAGG
CATCCCGACTGGAAAACCAATGAATTTGAAATCCAGGTGTACTTCAAAATCTCCTAGGTTTAAACCCGCT
GATCAGCCTCGACTGTGCCTTCTAGTTGCCAGCCATCTGTTGTTTGCCCCTCCCCCGTGCCTTCCTTGAC
CCTGGAAGGTGCCACTCCCACTGTCCTTTCCTAATAAAATGAGAAAATTGCATCGCATTGTCTGAGTAGG
TGTCATTCTATTCTGGGGGGTGGGGTGGGGCAGGACAGCAAGGGGGAGGATTGGGAAGACAATAGCAGGC
ATGCTGGGGATGCGGTGGGCTCTATGGCTTCTGAGGCGGAAAGAACCAGCTGGGGCTCGATACCGTCGAC
CTCTAGCTAGAGCTTGGCGTAATCATGGTCATAGCTGTTTCCTGTGTGAAATTGTTATCCGCTCACAATT
CCACACAACATACGAGCCGGAAGCATAAAGTGTAAAGCCTAGGGTGCCTAATGAGTGAGCTAACTCACAT
TAATTGCGTTGCGCTCACTGCCCGCTTTCCAGTCGGGAAACCTGTCGTGCCAGCTGCATTAATGAATCGG
CCAACGCGCGGGGAGAGGCGGTTTGCGTATTGGGCGCTCTTCCGCTTCCTCGCTCACTGACTCGCTGCGC
TCGGTCGTTCGGCTGCGGCGAGCGGTATCAGCTCACTCAAAGGCGGTAATACGGTTATCCACAGAATCAG
GGGATAACGCAGGAAAGAACATGTGAGCAAAAGGCCAGCAAAAGGCCAGGAACCGTAAAAAGGCCGCGTT
GCTGGCGTTTTTCCATAGGCTCCGCCCCCCTGACGAGCATCACAAAAATCGACGCTCAAGTCAGAGGTGG
CGAAACCCGACAGGACTATAAAGATACCAGGCGTTTCCCCCTGGAAGCTCCCTCGTGCGCTCTCCTGTTC
CGACCCTGCCGCTTACCGGATACCTGTCCGCCTTTCTCCCTTCGGGAAGCGTGGCGCTTTCTCATAGCTC
ACGCTGTAGGTATCTCAGTTCGGTGTAGGTCGTTCGCTCCAAGCTGGGCTGTGTGCACGAACCCCCCGTT
CAGCCCGACCGCTGCGCCTTATCCGGTAACTATCGTCTTGAGTCCAACCCGGTAAGACACGACTTATCGC
CACTGGCAGCAGCCACTGGTAACAGGATTAGCAGAGCGAGGTATGTAGGCGGTGCTACAGAGTTCTTGAA
GTGGTGGCCTAACTACGGCTACACTAGAAGAACAGTATTTGGTATCTGCGCTCTGCTGAAGCCAGTTACC
TTCGGAAAAAGAGTTGGTAGCTCTTGATCCGGCAAACAAACCACCGCTGGTAGCGGTGGTTTTTTTGTTT
GCAAGCAGCAGATTACGCGCAGAAAAAAAGGATCTCAAGAAGATCCTTTGATCTTTTCTACGGGGTCTGA
CACTCAGTGGAACGAAAACTCACGTTAAGGGATTTTGGTCATGAGATTATCAAAAAGGATCTTCACCTAG
ATCCTTTTAAATTAAAAATGAAGTTTTAAATCAATCTAAAGTATATATGAGTAAACTTGGTCTGACAGTT
ACCAATGCTTAATCAGTGAGGCACCTATCTCAGCGATCTGTCTATTTCGTTCATCCATAGTTGCCTGACT
CCCCGTCGTGTAGATAACTACGATACGGGAGGGCTTACCATCTGGCCCCAGTGCTGCAATGATACCGCGA
GACCCACGCTCACCGGCTCCAGATTTATCAGCAATAAACCAGCCAGCCGGAAGGGCCGAGCGCAGAAGTG
GTCCTGCAACTTTATCCGCCTCCATCCAGTCTATTAATTGTTGCCGGGAAGCTAGAGTAAGTAGTTCGCC
AGTTAATAGTTTGCGCAACGTTGTTGCCATTGCTACAGGCATCGTGGTGTCACGCTCGTCGTTTGGTATG
GCTTCATTCAGCTCCGGTTCCCAACGATCAAGGCGAGTTACATGATCCCCCATGTTGTGCAAAAAAGCGG
TTAGCTCCTTCGGTCCTCCGATCGTTGTCAGAAGTAAGTTGGCCGCAGTGTTATCACTCATGGTTATGGC
AGCACTGCATAATTCTCTTACTGTCATGCCATCCGTAAGATGCTTTTCTGTGACTGGTGAGTACTCAACC
AAGTCATTCTGAGAATAGTGTATGCGGCGACCGAGTTGCTCTTGCCCGGCGTCAATACGGGATAATACCG
CGCCACATAGCAGAACTTTAAAAGTGCTCATCATTGGAAAACGTTCTTCGGGGCGAAAACTCTCAAGGAT
CTTACCGCTGTTGAGATCCAGTTCGATGTAACCCACTCGTGCACCCAACTGATCTTCAGCATCTTTTACT
TTCACCAGCGTTTCTGGGTGAGCAAAAACAGGAAGGCAAAATGCCGCAAAAAAGGGAATAAGGGCGACAC
GGAAATGTTGAATACTCATACTCTTCCTTTTTCAATATTATTGAAGCATTTATCAGGGTTATTGTCTCAT
GAGCGGATACATATTTGAATGTATTTAGAAAAATAAACAAATAGGGGTTCCGCGCACATTTCC
